Addgene plasmid #236371: pHAGE-EFS-MCP-3XBFP-2xNLS
Purpose: Overexpression of MCP-3XBFP-2xNLS in human cells
Depositing lab: Ling-Ling Chen. Depositing organization: CAS Center for Excellence in Molecular Cell Science. Publication: CRISPR-array-mediated imaging of non-repetitive and multiplex genomic loci in living cells. Yang LZ, Min YH, Liu YX, Gao BQ, Liu XQ, Huang Y, Wang H, Yang L, Liu ZJ, Chen LL. Nat Methods. 2024 Sep;21(9):1646-1657. doi: 10.1038/s41592-024-02333-3. Epub 2024 Jul 4. PubMed 38965442.
Backbone
  Vector backbone: pHAGE-EF1a-IRES-puro
  Vector type: Lentiviral
Growth in bacteria
  Bacterial resistance: Ampicillin, 100 μg/mL
  Growth temperature: 37°C
  Growth strain: NEB Stable
  Copy number: High Copy
Gene/Insert
  Gene/Insert name: MCP-3XBFP-2xnls
  Species: Synthetic
  Cloning method: Ligation Independent Cloning
Terms and licenses: Academic/Nonprofit Terms; Industry Terms: Not Available to Industry
How to cite: pHAGE-EFS-MCP-3XBFP-2xNLS was a gift from Ling-Ling Chen (Addgene plasmid # 236371 ; http://n2t.net/addgene:236371 ; RRID:Addgene_236371)
