[The description below was written by a language model from this plasmid's Addgene catalogue record and pLannotate feature annotations shown in this document.]
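Description:
pHAGE-EFS-MCP-3XBFP-2xNLS is an HIV-1-derived lentiviral transfer plasmid of 8,766 nt, built on the pHAGE-EF1a-IRES-puro backbone and intended for overexpressing a blue fluorescent MS2 coat protein fusion in human cells. It is maintained in E. coli through a high-copy ColE1/pUC-type origin and selected with ampicillin via the bla gene. The viral framework comprises a truncated 5' LTR, the Ψ packaging signal with an adjoining gag fragment, the Rev response element for Rev-dependent nuclear export of the genomic RNA, the cPPT/CTS element that aids nuclear import of the reverse-transcribed genome, and a ΔU3 self-inactivating 3' LTR that silences LTR promoter activity after integration. Small remnants of nef, lacI, lac promoter/operator and SV40 sequences are also annotated in the backbone.

The payload is driven by the EF-1α core (EFS) promoter, a compact constitutive promoter. It directs a synthetic open reading frame in which the bacteriophage MS2 coat protein (MCP), which binds a specific RNA hairpin, is followed by three tandem copies of the monomeric blue fluorescent protein mTagBFP2. The construct name indicates two nuclear localization signals, although these are not separately annotated in the feature table. A WPRE downstream of the coding region enhances transcript stability and expression. Although the parental backbone name includes IRES-puro, no IRES or puromycin resistance gene appears in the annotated sequence, so no mammalian selection marker is evident. The associated work concerns CRISPR-based live-cell imaging of genomic loci, consistent with use of this nuclear MCP reporter to label MS2-hairpin-tagged RNAs.
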