Features (pLannotate 1.2.2; 25 found; start..end, strand, type, name):
    377..634     +  LTR            5' LTR (truncated): truncated 5' long terminal repeat (LTR) from HIV-1
    681..806     +  misc_feature   HIV-1 Ψ: packaging signal of human immunodeficiency virus type 1
    790..1128    +  CDS            HIV-1 gag (fragment): gag protein from human immunodeficiency virus 1; gag
   1303..1536    +  misc_feature   RRE: The Rev response element (RRE) of HIV-1 allows for Rev-dependent mRNA export from the nucleus to the cytoplasm.
   1913..2013    +  CDS            Rev (fragment): human immunodeficiency virus 1 (HIV-1) Rev protein; rev; enhances nuclear export of unspliced and incompletely spliced viral mRNAs
   2058..2175    +  misc_feature   cPPT/CTS: central polypurine tract and central termination sequence of HIV-1
   2265..2476    +  promoter       EF-1α core promoter: core promoter for human elongation factor EF-1α
   2528..2878    +  CDS            CAPSD_BPMS2 (fragment): Experimental evidence at protein level: Swiss-Prot protein existence level 1. Acts as a translational repressor of viral replicase synthesis late in infection. This latter function is the result of capsid protein interaction with an RNA hairpin which contains the replicase ribosome-binding site. From Escherichia phage MS2 (Bacteriophage MS2).
   2912..3622    +  CDS            mTagBFP2: mTagBFP2 is a basic (constitutively fluorescent) blue fluorescent protein published in 2011, derived from Entacmaea quadricolor. It is reported to be a very rapidly-maturing monomer with very low acid sensitivity.
   3641..4351    +  CDS            mTagBFP2: mTagBFP2 is a basic (constitutively fluorescent) blue fluorescent protein published in 2011, derived from Entacmaea quadricolor. It is reported to be a very rapidly-maturing monomer with very low acid sensitivity.
   4370..5080    +  CDS            mTagBFP2: mTagBFP2 is a basic (constitutively fluorescent) blue fluorescent protein published in 2011, derived from Entacmaea quadricolor. It is reported to be a very rapidly-maturing monomer with very low acid sensitivity.
   5156..5744    +  misc_feature   WPRE: woodchuck hepatitis virus posttranscriptional regulatory element
   5752..5817    +  CDS            nef (fragment): NEF_HV1Z2 - Experimental evidence at protein level: Swiss-Prot protein existence level 1. Extracellular Nef protein targets CD4(+) T-lymphocytes for apoptosis by interacting with CXCR4 surface receptors. From Human immunodeficiency virus type 1 group M subtype D (isolate Z2/CDC-Z34) (HIV-1).
   5819..6052    +  LTR            3' LTR (ΔU3): self-inactivating 3' long terminal repeat (LTR) from HIV-1
   6257..6361    +  promoter       AmpR promoter: bla
   6362..7222    +  CDS            AmpR: β-lactamase; bla; confers resistance to ampicillin, carbenicillin, and related antibiotics
   7393..7981    +  rep_origin     ori: high-copy-number ColE1/pMB1/pBR322/pUC origin of replication
   8164..8218    +  CDS            lacI (fragment): lac repressor; lacI; The lac repressor binds to the lac operator to inhibit transcription in E. coli. This inhibition can be relieved by adding lactose or isopropyl-β-D-thiogalactopyranoside (IPTG).
   8224..8317    +  rep_origin     SV40 ori (fragment): SV40 origin of replication
   8342..8379    +  CDS            lacI (fragment): lac repressor; lacI; The lac repressor binds to the lac operator to inhibit transcription in E. coli. This inhibition can be relieved by adding lactose or isopropyl-β-D-thiogalactopyranoside (IPTG).
   8392..8413    +  protein_bind   CAP binding site: CAP binding activates transcription in the presence of cAMP. E. coli catabolite activator protein
   8428..8458    +  promoter       lac promoter: promoter for the E. coli lac operon
   8466..8482    +  protein_bind   lac operator: The lac repressor binds to the lac operator to inhibit transcription in E. coli. This inhibition can be relieved by adding lactose or isopropyl-β-D-thiogalactopyranoside (IPTG). lac repressor encoded by lacI
   8516..8599    +  polyA_signal   SV40 poly(A) signal (fragment): SV40 polyadenylation signal
   8766..329     +  CDS            nef (fragment) (across the origin): NEF_HV1BR - Experimental evidence at protein level: Swiss-Prot protein existence level 1. Extracellular Nef protein targets CD4(+) T-lymphocytes for apoptosis by interacting with CXCR4 surface receptors (PubMed:14990729). From Human immunodeficiency virus type 1 group M subtype B (isolate BRU/LAI) (HIV-1).
>Addgene plasmid #236371 | pHAGE-EFS-MCP-3XBFP-2xNLS | addgene full sequence | sequence record 478704 | Addgene NGS Result
TGGAAGGGCTAATTCACTCCCAAAGAAGACAAGATATCCTTGATCTGTGGATCTACCACACACAAGGCTA
CTTCCCTGATTAGCAGAACTACACACCAGGGCCAGGGGTCAGATATCCACTGACCTTTGGATGGTGCTAC
AAGCTAGTACCAGTTGAGCCAGATAAGGTAGAAGAGGCCAATAAAGGAGAGAACACCAGCTTGTTACACC
CTGTGAGCCTGCATGGGATGGATGACCCGGAGAGAGAAGTGTTAGAGTGGAGGTTTGACAGCCGCCTAGC
ATTTCATCACGTGGCCCGAGAGCTGCATCCGGAGTACTTCAAGAACTGCTGATATCGAGCTTGCTACAAG
GGACTTTCCGCTGGGGACTTTCCAGGGAGGCGTGGCCTGGGCGGGACTGGGGAGTGGCGAGCCCTCAGAT
CCTGCATATAAGCAGCTGCTTTTTGCCTGTACTGGGTCTCTCTGGTTAGACCAGATCTGAGCCTGGGAGC
TCTCTGGCTAACTAGGGAACCCACTGCTTAAGCCTCAATAAAGCTTGCCTTGAGTGCTTCAAGTAGTGTG
TGCCCGTCTGTTGTGTGACTCTGGTAACTAGAGATCCCTCAGACCCTTTTAGTCAGTGTGGAAAATCTCT
AGCAGTGGCGCCCGAACAGGGACTTGAAAGCGAAAGGGAAACCAGAGGAGCTCTCTCGACGCAGGACTCG
GCTTGCTGAAGCGCGCACGGCAAGAGGCGAGGGGCGGCGACTGGTGAGTACGCCAAAAATTTTGACTAGC
GGAGGCTAGAAGGAGAGAGATGGGTGCGAGAGCGTCAGTATTAAGCGGGGGAGAATTAGATCGCGATGGG
AAAAAATTCGGTTAAGGCCAGGGGGAAAGAAAAAATATAAATTAAAACATATAGTATGGGCAAGCAGGGA
GCTAGAACGATTCGCAGTTAATCCTGGCCTGTTAGAAACATCAGAAGGCTGTAGACAAATACTGGGACAG
CTACAACCATCCCTTCAGACAGGATCAGAAGAACTTAGATCATTATATAATACAGTAGCAACCCTCTATT
GTGTGCATCAAAGGATAGAGATAAAAGACACCAAGGAAGCTTTAGACAAGATAGAGGAAGAGCAAAACAA
AAGTAAGACCACCGCACAGCAAGCGGCCGGCCGCTGATCTTCAGACCTGGAGGAGGAGATATGAGGGACA
ATTGGAGAAGTGAATTATATAAATATAAAGTAGTAAAAATTGAACCATTAGGAGTAGCACCCACCAAGGC
AAAGAGAAGAGTGGTGCAGAGAGAAAAAAGAGCAGTGGGAATAGGAGCTTTGTTCCTTGGGTTCTTGGGA
GCAGCAGGAAGCACTATGGGCGCAGCGTCAATGACGCTGACGGTACAGGCCAGACAATTATTGTCTGGTA
TAGTGCAGCAGCAGAACAATTTGCTGAGGGCTATTGAGGCGCAACAGCATCTGTTGCAACTCACAGTCTG
GGGCATCAAGCAGCTCCAGGCAAGAATCCTGGCTGTGGAAAGATACCTAAAGGATCAACAGCTCCTGGGG
ATTTGGGGTTGCTCTGGAAAACTCATTTGCACCACTGCTGTGCCTTGGAATGCTAGTTGGAGTAATAAAT
CTCTGGAACAGATTTGGAATCACACGACCTGGATGGAGTGGGACAGAGAAATTAACAATTACACAAGCTT
AATACACTCCTTAATTGAAGAATCGCAAAACCAGCAAGAAAAGAATGAACAAGAATTATTGGAATTAGAT
AAATGGGCAAGTTTGTGGAATTGGTTTAACATAACAAATTGGCTGTGGTATATAAAATTATTCATAATGA
TAGTAGGAGGCTTGGTAGGTTTAAGAATAGTTTTTGCTGTACTTTCTATAGTGAATAGAGTTAGGCAGGG
ATATTCACCATTATCGTTTCAGACCCACCTCCCAACCCCGAGGGGACCCGACAGGCCCGAAGGAATAGAA
GAAGAAGGTGGAGAGAGAGACAGAGACAGATCCATTCGATTAGTGAACGGATCTCGACGGTATCGCCGAA
TTGACAAATGGCAGTATTCATCCACAATTTTAAAAGAAAAGGGGGGATTGGGGGGTACAGTGCAGGGGAA
AGAATAGTAGACATAATAGCAACAGACATACAAACTAAAGAATTACAAAAACAAATTACAAAAATTCAAA
ATTTTCGGGTTTATTACAGGGACAGCAGAGATCCAGTTTGGACTAGCGATGCTAGCTGATGCGGGCCCTT
CGAGTGGCTCCGGTGCCCGTCAGTGGGCAGAGCGCACATCGCCCACAGTCCCCGAGAAGTTGGGGGGAGG
GGTCGGCAATTGAACCGGTGCCTAGAGAAGGTGGCGCGGGGTAAACTGGGAAAGTGATGTCGTGTACTGG
CTCCGCCTTTTTCCCGAGGGTGGGGGAGAACCGTATATAAGTGCAGTAGTCGCCGTGAACGTTCTTTTTC
GCAACGGGTTTGCCGCCAGAACACAGGTGTCGTGACGCGGTTCCGGTTAAGGTGAACGCGTGCAGGCTGG
CGCCACCATGGCTTCTAACTTTACTCAGTTCGTTCTCGTCGACAATGGCGGAACTGGCGACGTGACTGTC
GCCCCAAGCAACTTCGCTAACGGGATCGCTGAATGGATCAGCTCTAACTCGCGTTCACAGGCTTACAAAG
TAACCTGTAGCGTTCGTCAGAGCTCTGCGCAGAATCGCAAATACACCATCAAAGTCGAGGTGCCTAAAGG
CGCCTGGCGTTCGTACTTAAATATGGAACTAACCATTCCAATTTTCGCCACGAATTCCGACTGCGAGCTT
ATTGTTAAGGCAATGCAAGGTCTCCTAAAAGATGGAAACCCGATTCCCTCAGCAATCGCAGCAAACTCCG
GCATCTACGGGGGATCTGGTAGCGGCGCTGGATCCGGAAGTATGGTGTCTAAGGGCGAAGAGCTGATTAA
GGAGAACATGCACATGAAGCTGTACATGGAGGGCACCGTGGACAACCATCACTTCAAGTGCACATCCGAG
GGCGAAGGCAAGCCCTACGAGGGCACCCAGACCATGAGAATCAAGGTGGTCGAGGGCGGCCCTCTCCCCT
TCGCCTTCGACATCCTGGCTACTAGCTTCCTCTACGGCAGCAAGACCTTCATCAACCACACCCAGGGCAT
CCCCGACTTCTTCAAGCAGTCCTTCCCTGAGGGCTTCACATGGGAGAGAGTCACCACATACGAAGACGGG
GGCGTGCTGACCGCTACCCAGGACACCAGCCTCCAGGACGGCTGCCTCATCTACAACGTCAAGATCAGAG
GGGTGAACTTCACATCCAACGGCCCTGTGATGCAGAAGAAAACACTCGGCTGGGAGGCCTTCACCGAGAC
GCTGTACCCCGCTGACGGCGGCCTGGAAGGCAGAAACGACATGGCCCTGAAGCTCGTGGGCGGGAGCCAT
CTGATCGCAAACGCCAAGACCACATATAGATCCAAGAAACCCGCTAAGAACCTCAAGATGCCTGGCGTCT
ACTATGTGGACTACAGACTGGAAAGAATCAAGGAGGCCAACAACGAAACCTACGTCGAGCAGCACGAGGT
GGCAGTGGCCAGATACTGCGACCTCCCTAGCAAACTGGGGCACAAGCTTAATTCTGGCGGCCGCTCTGGC
ATGGTGTCTAAGGGCGAAGAGCTGATTAAGGAGAACATGCACATGAAGCTGTACATGGAGGGCACCGTGG
ACAACCATCACTTCAAGTGCACATCCGAGGGCGAAGGCAAGCCCTACGAGGGCACCCAGACCATGAGAAT
CAAGGTGGTCGAGGGCGGCCCTCTCCCCTTCGCCTTCGACATCCTGGCTACTAGCTTCCTCTACGGCAGC
AAGACCTTCATCAACCACACCCAGGGCATCCCCGACTTCTTCAAGCAGTCCTTCCCTGAGGGCTTCACAT
GGGAGAGAGTCACCACATACGAAGACGGGGGCGTGCTGACCGCTACCCAGGACACCAGCCTCCAGGACGG
CTGCCTCATCTACAACGTCAAGATCAGAGGGGTGAACTTCACATCCAACGGCCCTGTGATGCAGAAGAAA
ACACTCGGCTGGGAGGCCTTCACCGAGACGCTGTACCCCGCTGACGGCGGCCTGGAAGGCAGAAACGACA
TGGCCCTGAAGCTCGTGGGCGGGAGCCATCTGATCGCAAACGCCAAGACCACATATAGATCCAAGAAACC
CGCTAAGAACCTCAAGATGCCTGGCGTCTACTATGTGGACTACAGACTGGAAAGAATCAAGGAGGCCAAC
AACGAAACCTACGTCGAGCAGCACGAGGTGGCAGTGGCCAGATACTGCGACCTCCCTAGCAAACTGGGGC
ACAAGCTTAATGGTAGCATCGATGGTAGCATGGTGTCTAAGGGCGAAGAGCTGATTAAGGAGAACATGCA
CATGAAGCTGTACATGGAGGGCACCGTGGACAACCATCACTTCAAGTGCACATCCGAGGGCGAAGGCAAG
CCCTACGAGGGCACCCAGACCATGAGAATCAAGGTGGTCGAGGGCGGCCCTCTCCCCTTCGCCTTCGACA
TCCTGGCTACTAGCTTCCTCTACGGCAGCAAGACCTTCATCAACCACACCCAGGGCATCCCCGACTTCTT
CAAGCAGTCCTTCCCTGAGGGCTTCACATGGGAGAGAGTCACCACATACGAAGACGGGGGCGTGCTGACC
GCTACCCAGGACACCAGCCTCCAGGACGGCTGCCTCATCTACAACGTCAAGATCAGAGGGGTGAACTTCA
CATCCAACGGCCCTGTGATGCAGAAGAAAACACTCGGCTGGGAGGCCTTCACCGAGACGCTGTACCCCGC
TGACGGCGGCCTGGAAGGCAGAAACGACATGGCCCTGAAGCTCGTGGGCGGGAGCCATCTGATCGCAAAC
GCCAAGACCACATATAGATCCAAGAAACCCGCTAAGAACCTCAAGATGCCTGGCGTCTACTATGTGGACT
ACAGACTGGAAAGAATCAAGGAGGCCAACAACGAAACCTACGTCGAGCAGCACGAGGTGGCAGTGGCCAG
ATACTGCGACCTCCCTAGCAAACTGGGGCACAAGCTTAATCTCGAGGGCAGCGGCTCCCCCAAGAAAAAA
CGCAAGGTGGAAGATCCTAAGAAAAAGCGGAAAGTGTAACTAGATAATCAACCTCTGGATTACAAAATTT
GTGAAAGATTGACTGGTATTCTTAACTATGTTGCTCCTTTTACGCTATGTGGATACGCTGCTTTAATGCC
TTTGTATCATGCTATTGCTTCCCGTATGGCTTTCATTTTCTCCTCCTTGTATAAATCCTGGTTGCTGTCT
CTTTATGAGGAGTTGTGGCCCGTTGTCAGGCAACGTGGCGTGGTGTGCACTGTGTTTGCTGACGCAACCC
CCACTGGTTGGGGCATTGCCACCACCTGTCAGCTCCTTTCCGGGACTTTCGCTTTCCCCCTCCCTATTGC
CACGGCGGAACTCATCGCCGCCTGCCTTGCCCGCTGCTGGACAGGGGCTCGGCTGTTGGGCACTGACAAT
TCCGTGGTGTTGTCGGGGAAATCATCGTCCTTTCCTTGGCTGCTCGCCTGTGTTGCCACCTGGATTCTGC
GCGGGACGTCCTTCTGCTACGTCCCTTCGGCCCTCAATCCAGCGGACCTTCCTTCCCGCGGCCTGCTGCC
GGCTCTGCGGCCTCTTCCGCGTCTTCGCCTTCGCCCTCAGACGAGTCGGATCTCCCTTTGGGCCGCCTCC
CCGCCTGAGATCCTTTAAGACCAATGACTTACAAGGCAGCTGTAGATCTTAGCCACTTTTTAAAAGAAAA
GGGGGGACTGGAAGGGCTAATTCACTCCCAACGAAGACAAGATCTGCTTTTTGCTTGTACTGGGTCTCTC
TGGTTAGACCAGATCTGAGCCTGGGAGCTCTCTGGCTAACTAGGGAACCCACTGCTTAAGCCTCAATAAA
GCTTGCCTTGAGTGCTTCAAGTAGTGTGTGCCCGTCTGTTGTGTGACTCTGGTAACTAGAGATCCCTCAG
ACCCTTTTAGTCAGTGTGGAAAATCTCTAGCAGTAGTAGTTCATGTCATCTTATTATTCAGTATTTATAA
CTTGCAAAGAAATGAATATCAGAGAGTGAGAGGCCCGGGTTAATTAAGGAAAGGGCTAGATCATTCTTGA
AGACGAAAGGGCCTCGTGATACGCCTATTTTTATAGGTTAATGTCATGATAATAATGGTTTCTTAGACGT
CAGGTGGCACTTTTCGGGGAAATGTGCGCGGAACCCCTATTTGTTTATTTTTCTAAATACATTCAAATAT
GTATCCGCTCATGAGACAATAACCCTGATAAATGCTTCAATAATATTGAAAAAGGAAGAGTATGAGTATT
CAACATTTCCGTGTCGCCCTTATTCCCTTTTTTGCGGCATTTTGCCTTCCTGTTTTTGCTCACCCAGAAA
CGCTGGTGAAAGTAAAAGATGCTGAAGATCAGTTGGGTGCACGAGTGGGTTACATCGAACTGGATCTCAA
CAGCGGTAAGATCCTTGAGAGTTTTCGCCCCGAAGAACGTTTTCCAATGATGAGCACTTTTAAAGTTCTG
CTATGTGGCGCGGTATTATCCCGTGTTGACGCCGGGCAAGAGCAACTCGGTCGCCGCATACACTATTCTC
AGAATGACTTGGTTGAGTACTCACCAGTCACAGAAAAGCATCTTACGGATGGCATGACAGTAAGAGAATT
ATGCAGTGCTGCCATAACCATGAGTGATAACACTGCGGCCAACTTACTTCTGACAACGATCGGAGGACCG
AAGGAGCTAACCGCTTTTTTGCACAACATGGGGGATCATGTAACTCGCCTTGATCGTTGGGAACCGGAGC
TGAATGAAGCCATACCAAACGACGAGCGTGACACCACGATGCCTGTAGCAATGGCAACAACGTTGCGCAA
ACTATTAACTGGCGAACTACTTACTCTAGCTTCCCGGCAACAATTAATAGACTGGATGGAGGCGGATAAA
GTTGCAGGACCACTTCTGCGCTCGGCCCTTCCGGCTGGCTGGTTTATTGCTGATAAATCTGGAGCCGGTG
AGCGTGGGTCTCGCGGTATCATTGCAGCACTGGGGCCAGATGGTAAGCCCTCCCGTATCGTAGTTATCTA
CACGACGGGGAGTCAGGCAACTATGGATGAACGAAATAGACAGATCGCTGAGATAGGTGCCTCACTGATT
AAGCATTGGTAACTGTCAGACCAAGTTTACTCATATATACTTTAGATTGATTTAAAACTTCATTTTTAAT
TTAAAAGGATCTAGGTGAAGATCCTTTTTGATAATCTCATGACCAAAATCCCTTAACGTGAGTTTTCGTT
CCACTGAGCGTCAGACCCCGTAGAAAAGATCAAAGGATCTTCTTGAGATCCTTTTTTTCTGCGCGTAATC
TGCTGCTTGCAAACAAAAAAACCACCGCTACCAGCGGTGGTTTGTTTGCCGGATCAAGAGCTACCAACTC
TTTTTCCGAAGGTAACTGGCTTCAGCAGAGCGCAGATACCAAATACTGTTCTTCTAGTGTAGCCGTAGTT
AGGCCACCACTTCAAGAACTCTGTAGCACCGCCTACATACCTCGCTCTGCTAATCCTGTTACCAGTGGCT
GCTGCCAGTGGCGATAAGTCGTGTCTTACCGGGTTGGACTCAAGACGATAGTTACCGGATAAGGCGCAGC
GGTCGGGCTGAACGGGGGGTTCGTGCACACAGCCCAGCTTGGAGCGAACGACCTACACCGAACTGAGATA
CCTACAGCGTGAGCTATGAGAAAGCGCCACGCTTCCCGAAGGGAGAAAGGCGGACAGGTATCCGGTAAGC
GGCAGGGTCGGAACAGGAGAGCGCACGAGGGAGCTTCCAGGGGGAAACGCCTGGTATCTTTATAGTCCTG
TCGGGTTTCGCCACCTCTGACTTGAGCGTCGATTTTTGTGATGCTCGTCAGGGGGGCGGAGCCTATGGAA
AAACGCCAGCAACGCGGCCTTTTTACGGTTCCTGGCCTTTTGCTGGCCTTTTGCTCACATGTTCTTTCCT
GCGTTATCCCCTGATTCTGTGGATAACCGTATTACCGCCTTTGAGTGAGCTGATACCGCTCGCCGCAGCC
GAACGACCGAGCGCAGCGAGTCAGTGAGCGAGGAAGCGGAAGAGCGCCCAATACGCAAACCGCCTCTCCC
CGCGCGTTGGCCGATTCATTAATGCAGCAAGCTCATGGCTGACTAATTTTTTTTATTTATGCAGAGGCCG
AGGCCGCCTCGGCCTCTGAGCTATTCCAGAAGTAGTGAGGAGGCTTTTTTGGAGGCCTAGGCTTTTGCAA
AAAGCTCCCCGTGGCACGACAGGTTTCCCGACTGGAAAGCGGGCAGTGAGCGCAACGCAATTAATGTGAG
TTAGCTCACTCATTAGGCACCCCAGGCTTTACACTTTATGCTTCCGGCTCGTATGTTGTGTGGAATTGTG
AGCGGATAACAATTTCACACAGGAAACAGCTATGACATGATTACGAATTTCACAAATAAAGCATTTTTTT
CACTGCATTCTAGTTGTGGTTTGTCCAAACTCATCAATGTATCTTATCATGTCTGGATCAACTGGATAAC
TCAAGCTAACCAAAATCATCCCAAACTTCCCACCCCATACCCTATTACCACTGCCAATTACCTGTGGTTT
CATTTACTCTAAACCTGTGATTCCTCTGAATTATTTTCATTTTAAAGAAATTGTATTTGTTAAATATGTA
CTACAAACTTAGTAGT
